>Addgene plasmid #138680 | pLenti-Blast-sgSIK1-D | addgene full sequence | sequence record 273113 | Addgene NGS Result
TGATGCGGTTTTGGCAGTACATCAATGGGCGTGGATAGCGGTTTGACTCACGGGGATTTCCAAGTCTCCA
CCCCATTGACGTCAATGGGAGTTTGTTTTGGCACCAAAATCAACGGGACTTTCCAAAATGTCGTAACAAC
TCCGCCCCATTGACGCAAATGGGCGGTAGGCGTGTACGGTGGGAGGTCTATATAAGCAGCGCGTTTTGCC
TGTACTGGGTCTCTCTGGTTAGACCAGATCTGAGCCTGGGAGCTCTCTGGCTAACTAGGGAACCCACTGC
TTAAGCCTCAATAAAGCTTGCCTTGAGTGCTTCAAGTAGTGTGTGCCCGTCTGTTGTGTGACTCTGGTAA
CTAGAGATCCCTCAGACCCTTTTAGTCAGTGTGGAAAATCTCTAGCAGTGGCGCCCGAACAGGGACTTGA
AAGCGAAAGGGAAACCAGAGGAGCTCTCTCGACGCAGGACTCGGCTTGCTGAAGCGCGCACGGCAAGAGG
CGAGGGGCGGCGACTGGTGAGTACGCCAAAAATTTTGACTAGCGGAGGCTAGAAGGAGAGAGATGGGTGC
GAGAGCGTCAGTATTAAGCGGGGGAGAATTAGATCGCGATGGGAAAAAATTCGGTTAAGGCCAGGGGGAA
AGAAAAAATATAAATTAAAACATATAGTATGGGCAAGCAGGGAGCTAGAACGATTCGCAGTTAATCCTGG
CCTGTTAGAAACATCAGAAGGCTGTAGACAAATACTGGGACAGCTACAACCATCCCTTCAGACAGGATCA
GAAGAACTTAGATCATTATATAATACAGTAGCAACCCTCTATTGTGTGCATCAAAGGATAGAGATAAAAG
ACACCAAGGAAGCTTTAGACAAGATAGAGGAAGAGCAAAACAAAAGTAAGACCACCGCACAGCAAGCGGC
CGCTGATCTTCAGACCTGGAGGAGGAGATATGAGGGACAATTGGAGAAGTGAATTATATAAATATAAAGT
AGTAAAAATTGAACCATTAGGAGTAGCACCCACCAAGGCAAAGAGAAGAGTGGTGCAGAGAGAAAAAAGA
GCAGTGGGAATAGGAGCTTTGTTCCTTGGGTTCTTGGGAGCAGCAGGAAGCACTATGGGCGCAGCGTCAA
TGACGCTGACGGTACAGGCCAGACAATTATTGTCTGGTATAGTGCAGCAGCAGAACAATTTGCTGAGGGC
TATTGAGGCGCAACAGCATCTGTTGCAACTCACAGTCTGGGGCATCAAGCAGCTCCAGGCAAGAATCCTG
GCTGTGGAAAGATACCTAAAGGATCAACAGCTCCTGGGGATTTGGGGTTGCTCTGGAAAACTCATTTGCA
CCACTGCTGTGCCTTGGAATGCTAGTTGGAGTAATAAATCTCTGGAACAGATTTGGAATCACACGACCTG
GATGGAGTGGGACAGAGAAATTAACAATTACACAAGCTTAATACACTCCTTAATTGAAGAATCGCAAAAC
CAGCAAGAAAAGAATGAACAAGAATTATTGGAATTAGATAAATGGGCAAGTTTGTGGAATTGGTTTAACA
TAACAAATTGGCTGTGGTATATAAAATTATTCATAATGATAGTAGGAGGCTTGGTAGGTTTAAGAATAGT
TTTTGCTGTACTTTCTATAGTGAATAGAGTTAGGCAGGGATATTCACCATTATCGTTTCAGACCCACCTC
CCAACCCCGAGGGGACCCGACAGGCCCGAAGGAATAGAAGAAGAAGGTGGAGAGAGAGACAGAGACAGAT
CCATTCGATTAGTGAACGGATCGGCACTGCGTGCGCCAATTCTGCAGACAAATGGCAGTATTCATCCACA
ATTTTAAAAGAAAAGGGGGGATTGGGGGGTACAGTGCAGGGGAAAGAATAGTAGACATAATAGCAACAGA
CATACAAACTAAAGAATTACAAAAACAAATTACAAAAATTCAAAATTTTCGGGTTTATTACAGGGACAGC
AGAGATCCAGTTTGGTTAATTAAGGTACCGAGGGCCTATTTCCCATGATTCCTTCATATTTGCATATACG
ATACAAGGCTGTTAGAGAGATAATTAGAATTAATTTGACTGTAAACACAAAGATATTAGTACAAAATACG
TGACGTAGAAAGTAATAATTTCTTGGGTAGTTTGCAGTTTTAAAATTATGTTTTAAAATGGACTATCATA
TGCTTACCGTAACTTGAAAGTATTTCGATTTCTTGGCTTTATATATCTTGTGGAAAGGACGAAACACCGA
TCATGTCGGAGTTCAGTGGTTTTAGAGCTAGAAATAGCAAGTTAAAATAAGGCTAGTCCGTTATCAACTT
GAAAAAGTGGCACCGAGTCGGTGCTTTTTTGAATTCGCTAGCTAGGTCTTGAAAGGAGTGGGAATTGGCT
CCGGTGCCCGTCAGTGGGCAGAGCGCACATCGCCCACAGTCCCCGAGAAGTTGGGGGGAGGGGTCGGCAA
TTGATCCGGTGCCTAGAGAAGGTGGCGCGGGGTAAACTGGGAAAGTGATGTCGTGTACTGGCTCCGCCTT
TTTCCCGAGGGTGGGGGAGAACCGTATATAAGTGCAGTAGTCGCCGTGAACGTTCTTTTTCGCAACGGGT
TTGCCGCCAGAACACAGGACCGGTTCTAGAGCGCTGCCACCATGGACAAGAAGTACAGCATCGGCCTGGA
CATCGGCACCAACTCTGTGGGCTGGGCCGTGATCACCGACGAGTACAAGGTGCCCAGCAAGAAATTCAAG
GTGCTGGGCAACACCGACCGGCACAGCATCAAGAAGAACCTGATCGGAGCCCTGCTGTTCGACAGCGGCG
AAACAGCCGAGGCCACCCGGCTGAAGAGAACCGCCAGAAGAAGATACACCAGACGGAAGAACCGGATCTG
CTATCTGCAAGAGATCTTCAGCAACGAGATGGCCAAGGTGGACGACAGCTTCTTCCACAGACTGGAAGAG
TCCTTCCTGGTGGAAGAGGATAAGAAGCACGAGCGGCACCCCATCTTCGGCAACATCGTGGACGAGGTGG
CCTACCACGAGAAGTACCCCACCATCTACCACCTGAGAAAGAAACTGGTGGACAGCACCGACAAGGCCGA
CCTGCGGCTGATCTATCTGGCCCTGGCCCACATGATCAAGTTCCGGGGCCACTTCCTGATCGAGGGCGAC
CTGAACCCCGACAACAGCGACGTGGACAAGCTGTTCATCCAGCTGGTGCAGACCTACAACCAGCTGTTCG
AGGAAAACCCCATCAACGCCAGCGGCGTGGACGCCAAGGCCATCCTGTCTGCCAGACTGAGCAAGAGCAG
ACGGCTGGAAAATCTGATCGCCCAGCTGCCCGGCGAGAAGAAGAATGGCCTGTTCGGAAACCTGATTGCC
CTGAGCCTGGGCCTGACCCCCAACTTCAAGAGCAACTTCGACCTGGCCGAGGATGCCAAACTGCAGCTGA
GCAAGGACACCTACGACGACGACCTGGACAACCTGCTGGCCCAGATCGGCGACCAGTACGCCGACCTGTT
TCTGGCCGCCAAGAACCTGTCCGACGCCATCCTGCTGAGCGACATCCTGAGAGTGAACACCGAGATCACC
AAGGCCCCCCTGAGCGCCTCTATGATCAAGAGATACGACGAGCACCACCAGGACCTGACCCTGCTGAAAG
CTCTCGTGCGGCAGCAGCTGCCTGAGAAGTACAAAGAGATTTTCTTCGACCAGAGCAAGAACGGCTACGC
CGGCTACATTGACGGCGGAGCCAGCCAGGAAGAGTTCTACAAGTTCATCAAGCCCATCCTGGAAAAGATG
GACGGCACCGAGGAACTGCTCGTGAAGCTGAACAGAGAGGACCTGCTGCGGAAGCAGCGGACCTTCGACA
ACGGCAGCATCCCCCACCAGATCCACCTGGGAGAGCTGCACGCCATTCTGCGGCGGCAGGAAGATTTTTA
CCCATTCCTGAAGGACAACCGGGAAAAGATCGAGAAGATCCTGACCTTCCGCATCCCCTACTACGTGGGC
CCTCTGGCCAGGGGAAACAGCAGATTCGCCTGGATGACCAGAAAGAGCGAGGAAACCATCACCCCCTGGA
ACTTCGAGGAAGTGGTGGACAAGGGCGCTTCCGCCCAGAGCTTCATCGAGCGGATGACCAACTTCGATAA
GAACCTGCCCAACGAGAAGGTGCTGCCCAAGCACAGCCTGCTGTACGAGTACTTCACCGTGTATAACGAG
CTGACCAAAGTGAAATACGTGACCGAGGGAATGAGAAAGCCCGCCTTCCTGAGCGGCGAGCAGAAAAAGG
CCATCGTGGACCTGCTGTTCAAGACCAACCGGAAAGTGACCGTGAAGCAGCTGAAAGAGGACTACTTCAA
GAAAATCGAGTGCTTCGACTCCGTGGAAATCTCCGGCGTGGAAGATCGGTTCAACGCCTCCCTGGGCACA
TACCACGATCTGCTGAAAATTATCAAGGACAAGGACTTCCTGGACAATGAGGAAAACGAGGACATTCTGG
AAGATATCGTGCTGACCCTGACACTGTTTGAGGACAGAGAGATGATCGAGGAACGGCTGAAAACCTATGC
CCACCTGTTCGACGACAAAGTGATGAAGCAGCTGAAGCGGCGGAGATACACCGGCTGGGGCAGGCTGAGC
CGGAAGCTGATCAACGGCATCCGGGACAAGCAGTCCGGCAAGACAATCCTGGATTTCCTGAAGTCCGACG
GCTTCGCCAACAGAAACTTCATGCAGCTGATCCACGACGACAGCCTGACCTTTAAAGAGGACATCCAGAA
AGCCCAGGTGTCCGGCCAGGGCGATAGCCTGCACGAGCACATTGCCAATCTGGCCGGCAGCCCCGCCATT
AAGAAGGGCATCCTGCAGACAGTGAAGGTGGTGGACGAGCTCGTGAAAGTGATGGGCCGGCACAAGCCCG
AGAACATCGTGATCGAAATGGCCAGAGAGAACCAGACCACCCAGAAGGGACAGAAGAACAGCCGCGAGAG
AATGAAGCGGATCGAAGAGGGCATCAAAGAGCTGGGCAGCCAGATCCTGAAAGAACACCCCGTGGAAAAC
ACCCAGCTGCAGAACGAGAAGCTGTACCTGTACTACCTGCAGAATGGGCGGGATATGTACGTGGACCAGG
AACTGGACATCAACCGGCTGTCCGACTACGATGTGGACCATATCGTGCCTCAGAGCTTTCTGAAGGACGA
CTCCATCGACAACAAGGTGCTGACCAGAAGCGACAAGAACCGGGGCAAGAGCGACAACGTGCCCTCCGAA
GAGGTCGTGAAGAAGATGAAGAACTACTGGCGGCAGCTGCTGAACGCCAAGCTGATTACCCAGAGAAAGT
TCGACAATCTGACCAAGGCCGAGAGAGGCGGCCTGAGCGAACTGGATAAGGCCGGCTTCATCAAGAGACA
GCTGGTGGAAACCCGGCAGATCACAAAGCACGTGGCACAGATCCTGGACTCCCGGATGAACACTAAGTAC
GACGAGAATGACAAGCTGATCCGGGAAGTGAAAGTGATCACCCTGAAGTCCAAGCTGGTGTCCGATTTCC
GGAAGGATTTCCAGTTTTACAAAGTGCGCGAGATCAACAACTACCACCACGCCCACGACGCCTACCTGAA
CGCCGTCGTGGGAACCGCCCTGATCAAAAAGTACCCTAAGCTGGAAAGCGAGTTCGTGTACGGCGACTAC
AAGGTGTACGACGTGCGGAAGATGATCGCCAAGAGCGAGCAGGAAATCGGCAAGGCTACCGCCAAGTACT
TCTTCTACAGCAACATCATGAACTTTTTCAAGACCGAGATTACCCTGGCCAACGGCGAGATCCGGAAGCG
GCCTCTGATCGAGACAAACGGCGAAACCGGGGAGATCGTGTGGGATAAGGGCCGGGATTTTGCCACCGTG
CGGAAAGTGCTGAGCATGCCCCAAGTGAATATCGTGAAAAAGACCGAGGTGCAGACAGGCGGCTTCAGCA
AAGAGTCTATCCTGCCCAAGAGGAACAGCGATAAGCTGATCGCCAGAAAGAAGGACTGGGACCCTAAGAA
GTACGGCGGCTTCGACAGCCCCACCGTGGCCTATTCTGTGCTGGTGGTGGCCAAAGTGGAAAAGGGCAAG
TCCAAGAAACTGAAGAGTGTGAAAGAGCTGCTGGGGATCACCATCATGGAAAGAAGCAGCTTCGAGAAGA
ATCCCATCGACTTTCTGGAAGCCAAGGGCTACAAAGAAGTGAAAAAGGACCTGATCATCAAGCTGCCTAA
GTACTCCCTGTTCGAGCTGGAAAACGGCCGGAAGAGAATGCTGGCCTCTGCCGGCGAACTGCAGAAGGGA
AACGAACTGGCCCTGCCCTCCAAATATGTGAACTTCCTGTACCTGGCCAGCCACTATGAGAAGCTGAAGG
GCTCCCCCGAGGATAATGAGCAGAAACAGCTGTTTGTGGAACAGCACAAGCACTACCTGGACGAGATCAT
CGAGCAGATCAGCGAGTTCTCCAAGAGAGTGATCCTGGCCGACGCTAATCTGGACAAAGTGCTGTCCGCC
TACAACAAGCACCGGGATAAGCCCATCAGAGAGCAGGCCGAGAATATCATCCACCTGTTTACCCTGACCA
ATCTGGGAGCCCCTGCCGCCTTCAAGTACTTTGACACCACCATCGACCGGAAGAGGTACACCAGCACCAA
AGAGGTGCTGGACGCCACCCTGATCCACCAGAGCATCACCGGCCTGTACGAGACACGGATCGACCTGTCT
CAGCTGGGAGGCGACAAGCGACCTGCCGCCACAAAGAAGGCTGGACAGGCTAAGAAGAAGAAAGATTACA
AAGACGATGACGATAAGGGATCCGGCGCAACAAACTTCTCTCTGCTGAAACAAGCCGGAGATGTCGAAGA
GAATCCTGGACCGATGGCCAAGCCTTTGTCTCAAGAAGAATCCACCCTCATTGAAAGAGCAACGGCTACA
ATCAACAGCATCCCCATCTCTGAAGACTACAGCGTCGCCAGCGCAGCTCTCTCTAGCGACGGCCGCATCT
TCACTGGTGTCAATGTATATCATTTTACTGGGGGACCTTGTGCAGAACTCGTGGTGCTGGGCACTGCTGC
TGCTGCGGCAGCTGGCAACCTGACTTGTATCGTCGCGATCGGAAATGAGAACAGGGGCATCTTGAGCCCC
TGCGGACGGTGCCGACAGGTGCTTCTCGATCTGCATCCTGGGATCAAAGCCATAGTGAAGGACAGTGATG
GACAGCCGACGGCAGTTGGGATTCGTGAATTGCTGCCCTCTGGTTATGTGTGGGAGGGCTAAGAATTCGA
TATCAAGCTTATCGGTAATCAACCTCTGGATTACAAAATTTGTGAAAGATTGACTGGTATTCTTAACTAT
GTTGCTCCTTTTACGCTATGTGGATACGCTGCTTTAATGCCTTTGTATCATGCTATTGCTTCCCGTATGG
CTTTCATTTTCTCCTCCTTGTATAAATCCTGGTTGCTGTCTCTTTATGAGGAGTTGTGGCCCGTTGTCAG
GCAACGTGGCGTGGTGTGCACTGTGTTTGCTGACGCAACCCCCACTGGTTGGGGCATTGCCACCACCTGT
CAGCTCCTTTCCGGGACTTTCGCTTTCCCCCTCCCTATTGCCACGGCGGAACTCATCGCCGCCTGCCTTG
CCCGCTGCTGGACAGGGGCTCGGCTGTTGGGCACTGACAATTCCGTGGTGTTGTCGGGGAAATCATCGTC
CTTTCCTTGGCTGCTCGCCTGTGTTGCCACCTGGATTCTGCGCGGGACGTCCTTCTGCTACGTCCCTTCG
GCCCTCAATCCAGCGGACCTTCCTTCCCGCGGCCTGCTGCCGGCTCTGCGGCCTCTTCCGCGTCTTCGCC
TTCGCCCTCAGACGAGTCGGATCTCCCTTTGGGCCGCCTCCCCGCGTCGACTTTAAGACCAATGACTTAC
AAGGCAGCTGTAGATCTTAGCCACTTTTTAAAAGAAAAGGGGGGACTGGAAGGGCTAATTCACTCCCAAC
GAAGACAAGATCTGCTTTTTGCTTGTACTGGGTCTCTCTGGTTAGACCAGATCTGAGCCTGGGAGCTCTC
TGGCTAACTAGGGAACCCACTGCTTAAGCCTCAATAAAGCTTGCCTTGAGTGCTTCAAGTAGTGTGTGCC
CGTCTGTTGTGTGACTCTGGTAACTAGAGATCCCTCAGACCCTTTTAGTCAGTGTGGAAAATCTCTAGCA
GGGCCCGTTTAAACCCGCTGATCAGCCTCGACTGTGCCTTCTAGTTGCCAGCCATCTGTTGTTTGCCCCT
CCCCCGTGCCTTCCTTGACCCTGGAAGGTGCCACTCCCACTGTCCTTTCCTAATAAAATGAGGAAATTGC
ATCGCATTGTCTGAGTAGGTGTCATTCTATTCTGGGGGGTGGGGTGGGGCAGGACAGCAAGGGGGAGGAT
TGGGAAGACAATAGCAGGCATGCTGGGGATGCGGTGGGCTCTATGGCTTCTGAGGCGGAAAGAACCAGCT
GGGGCTCTAGGGGGTATCCCC
[124 nt withheld, positions 8492-8615]
C
[91 nt withheld, positions 8617-8707]
A
[49 nt withheld, positions 8709-8757]
CCTTTGACGTTGGAGTCCACGTTCTTT
[37 nt withheld, positions 8785-8821]
ACCCTATCTCGGTCTATTCTTTTGATTTATAAGGGATTTTGCCGATTTCGGCCTATTGGTTAAAAAATGA
GCTGATTTAACAAAAATTTAACGCGAATTAATTCTGTGGAATGTGTGTCAGTTAGGGTGTGGAAAGTCCC
CAGGCTCCCCAGCAGGCAGAAGTATGCAAAGCATGCATCTCAATTAGTCAGCAACCAGGTGTGGAAAGTC
CCCAGGCTCCCCAGCAGGCAGAAGTATGCAAAGCATGCATCTCAATTAGTCAGCAACCATAGTCCCGCCC
CTAACTCCGCCCATCCCGCCCCTAACTCCGCCCAGTTCCGCCCATTCTCCGCCCCATGGCTGACTAATTT
TTTTTATTTATGCAGAGGCCGAGGCCGCCTCTGCCTCTGAGCTATTCCAGAAGTAGTGAGGAGGCTTTTT
TGGAGGCCTAGGCTTTTGCAAAAAGCTCCCGGGAGCTTGTATATCCATTTTCGGATCTGATCAGCACGTG
TTGACAATTAATCATCGGCATAGTATATCGGCATAGTATAATACGACAAGGTGAGGAACTAAACCATGGC
CAAGTTGACCAGTGCCGTTCCGGTGCTCACCGCGCGCGACGTCGCCGGAGCGGTCGAGTTCTGGACCGAC
CGGCTCGGGTTCTCCCGGGACTTCGTGGAGGACGACTTCGCCGGTGTGGTCCGGGACGACGTGACCCTGT
TCATCAGCGCGGTCCAGGACCAGGTGGTGCCGGACAACACCCTGGCCTGGGTGTGGGTGCGCGGCCTGGA
CGAGCTGTACGCCGAGTGGTCGGAGGTCGTGTCCACGAACTTCCGGGACGCCTCCGGGCCGGCCATGACC
GAGATCGGCGAGCAGCCGTGGGGGCGGGAGTTCGCCCTGCGCGACCCGGCCGGCAACTGCGTGCACTTCG
TGGCCGAGGAGCAGGACTGACACGTGCTACGAGATTTCGATTCCACCGCCGCCTTCTATGAAAGGTTGGG
CTTCGGAATCGTTTTCCGGGACGCCGGCTGGATGATCCTCCAGCGCGGGGATCTCATGCTGGAGTTCTTC
GCCCACCCCAACTTGTTTATTGCAGCTTATAATGGTTACAAATAAAGCAATAGCATCACAAATTTCACAA
ATAAAGCATTTTTTTCACTGCATTCTAGTTGTGGTTTGTCCAAACTCATCAATGTATCTTATCATGTCTG
TATACCGTCGACCTCTAGCTAGAGCTTGGCGTAATCATGGTCATAGCTGTTTCCTGTGTGAAATTGTTAT
CCGCTCACAATTCCACACAACATACGAGCCGGAAGCATAAAGTGTAAAGCCTGGGGTGCCTAATGAGTGA
GCTAACTCACATTAATTGCGTTGCGCTCACTGCCCGCTTTCCAGTCGGGAAACCTGTCGTGCCAGCTGCA
TTAATGAATCGGCCAACGCGCGGGGAGAGGCGGTTTGCGTATTGGGCGCTCTTCCGCTTCCTCGCTCACT
GACTCGCTGCGCTCGGTCGTTCGGCTGCGGCGAGCGGTATCAGCTCACTCAAAGGCGGTAATACGGTTAT
CCACAGAATCAGGGGATAACGCAGGAAAGAACATGTGAGCAAAAGGCCAGCAAAAGGCCAGGAACCGTAA
AAAGGCCGCGTTGCTGGCGTTTTTCCATAGGCTCCGCCCCCCTGACGAGCATCACAAAAATCGACGCTCA
AGTCAGAGGTGGCGAAACCCGACAGGACTATAAAGATACCAGGCGTTTCCCCCTGGAAGCTCCCTCGTGC
GCTCTCCTGTTCCGACCCTGCCGCTTACCGGATACCTGTCCGCCTTTCTCCCTTCGGGAAGCGTGGCGCT
TTCTCATAGCTCACGCTGTAGGTATCTCAGTTCGGTGTAGGTCGTTCGCTCCAAGCTGGGCTGTGTGCAC
GAACCCCCCGTTCAGCCCGACCGCTGCGCCTTATCCGGTAACTATCGTCTTGAGTCCAACCCGGTAAGAC
ACGACTTATCGCCACTGGCAGCAGCCACTGGTAACAGGATTAGCAGAGCGAGGTATGTAGGCGGTGCTAC
AGAGTTCTTGAAGTGGTGGCCTAACTACGGCTACACTAGAAGAACAGTATTTGGTATCTGCGCTCTGCTG
AAGCCAGTTACCTTCGGAAAAAGAGTTGGTAGCTCTTGATCCGGCAAACAAACCACCGCTGGTAGCGGTG
GTTTTTTTGTTTGCAAGCAGCAGATTACGCGCAGAAAAAAAGGATCTCAAGAAGATCCTTTGATCTTTTC
TACGGGGTCTGACGCTCAGTGGAACGAAAACTCACGTTAAGGGATTTTGGTCATGAGATTATCAAAAAGG
ATCTTCACCTAGATCCTTTTAAATTAAAAATGAAGTTTTAAATCAATCTAAAGTATATATGAGTAAACTT
GGTCTGACAGTTACCAATGCTTAATCAGTGAGGCACCTATCTCAGCGATCTGTCTATTTCGTTCATCCAT
AGTTGCCTGACTCCCCGTCGTGTAGATAACTACGATACGGGAGGGCTTACCATCTGGCCCCAGTGCTGCA
ATGATACCGCGAGACCCACGCTCACCGGCTCCAGATTTATCAGCAATAAACCAGCCAGCCGGAAGGGCCG
AGCGCAGAAGTGGTCCTGCAACTTTATCCGCCTCCATCCAGTCTATTAATTGTTGCCGGGAAGCTAGAGT
AAGTAGTTCGCCAGTTAATAGTTTGCGCAACGTTGTTGCCATTGCTACAGGCATCGTGGTGTCACGCTCG
TCGTTTGGTATGGCTTCATTCAGCTCCGGTTCCCAACGATCAAGGCGAGTTACATGATCCCCCATGTTGT
GCAAAAAAGCGGTTAGCTCCTTCGGTCCTCCGATCGTTGTCAGAAGTAAGTTGGCCGCAGTGTTATCACT
CATGGTTATGGCAGCACTGCATAATTCTCTTACTGTCATGCCATCCGTAAGATGCTTTTCTGTGACTGGT
GAGTACTCAACCAAGTCATTCTGAGAATAGTGTATGCGGCGACCGAGTTGCTCTTGCCCGGCGTCAATAC
GGGATAATACCGCGCCACATAGCAGAACTTTAAAAGTGCTCATCATTGGAAAACGTTCTTCGGGGCGAAA
ACTCTCAAGGATCTTACCGCTGTTGAGATCCAGTTCGATGTAACCCACTCGTGCACCCAACTGATCTTCA
GCATCTTTTACTTTCACCAGCGTTTCTGGGTGAGCAAAAACAGGAAGGCAAAATGCCGCAAAAAAGGGAA
TAAGGGCGACACGGAAATGTTGAATACTCATACTCTTCCTTTTTCAATATTATTGAAGCATTTATCAGGG
TTATTGTCTCATGAGCGGATACATATTTGAATGTATTTAGAAAAATAAACAAATAGGGGTTCCGCGCACA
TTTCCCCGAAAAGTGCCACCTGACGTCGACGGATCGGGAGATCTCCCGATCCCCTATGGTGCACTCTCAG
TACAATCTGCTCTGATGCCGCATAGTTAAGCCAGTATCTGCTCCCTGCTTGTGTGTTGGAGGTCGCTGAG
TAGTGCGCGAGCAAAATTTAAGCTACAACAAGGCAAGGCTTGACCGACAATTGCATGAAGAATCTGCTTA
GGGTTAGGCGTTTTGCGCTGCTTCGCGATGTACGGGCCAGATATACGCGTTGACATTGATTATTGACTAG
TTATTAATAGTAATCAATTACGGGGTCATTAGTTCATAGCCCATATATGGAGTTCCGCGTTACATAACTT
ACGGTAAATGGCCCGCCTGGCTGACCGCCCAACGACCCCCGCCCATTGACGTCAATAATGACGTATGTTC
CCATAGTAACGCCAATAGGGACTTTCCATTGACGTCAATGGGTGGAGTATTTACGGTAAACTGCCCACTT
GGCAGTACATCAAGTGTATCATATGCCAAGTACGCCCCCTATTGACGTCAATGACGGTAAATGGCCCGCC
TGGCATTATGCCCAGTACATGACCTTATGGGACTTTCCTACTTGGCAGTACATCTACGTATTAGTCATCG
CTATTACCATGG
Features (pLannotate 1.2.2; 34 found; start..end, strand, type, name):
    217..397     +  LTR            5' LTR (truncated): truncated 5' long terminal repeat (LTR) from HIV-1
    444..569     +  misc_feature   HIV-1 Ψ: packaging signal of human immunodeficiency virus type 1
    553..916     +  CDS            HIV-1 gag (fragment): gag protein from human immunodeficiency virus 1; gag
   1062..1295    +  misc_feature   RRE: The Rev response element (RRE) of HIV-1 allows for Rev-dependent mRNA export from the nucleus to the cytoplasm.
   1672..1772    +  CDS            Rev (fragment): human immunodeficiency virus 1 (HIV-1) Rev protein; rev; enhances nuclear export of unspliced and incompletely spliced viral mRNAs
   1822..1939    +  misc_feature   cPPT/CTS: central polypurine tract and central termination sequence of HIV-1
   1990..2230    +  promoter       U6 promoter: RNA polymerase III promoter for human U6 snRNA
   2259..2334    +  misc_RNA       gRNA scaffold: guide RNA scaffold for the Streptococcus pyogenes CRISPR/Cas9 system
   2352..2370    +  CDS            small t antigen (fragment): SV40 (simian virus 40) small t antigen
   2396..2607    +  promoter       EF-1α core promoter: core promoter for human elongation factor EF-1α
   2632..6735    +  CDS            Cas9: Cas9 (Csn1) endonuclease from the Streptococcus pyogenes Type II CRISPR/Cas system generates RNA-guided double strand breaks in DNA
   6874..7272    +  CDS            BSD: blasticidin S deaminase; Aspergillus terreus BSD; confers resistance to blasticidin
   7273..7294    +  misc_feature   MCS (fragment): pBluescript multiple cloning site
   7297..7885    +  misc_feature   WPRE: woodchuck hepatitis virus posttranscriptional regulatory element
   7936..7955    +  misc_feature   cPPT/CTS (fragment): central polypurine tract and central termination sequence of HIV-1
   7957..8190    +  LTR            3' LTR (ΔU3): self-inactivating 3' long terminal repeat (LTR) from HIV-1
   8222..8446    +  polyA_signal   bGH poly(A) signal: bovine growth hormone polyadenylation signal
   8450..8471    +  promoter       SV40 promoter (fragment): SV40 enhancer and early promoter
   8492..8920    +  rep_origin     f1 ori (sequence partly withheld): f1 bacteriophage origin of replication; arrow indicates direction of (+) strand synthesis
   8934..9263    +  promoter       SV40 promoter: SV40 enhancer and early promoter
   9311..9358    +  promoter       EM7 promoter: synthetic bacterial promoter&nbsp
   9377..9751    +  CDS            BleoR: antibiotic-binding protein; Sh ble from Streptoalloteichus hindustanus; confers resistance to bleomycin, phleomycin, and Zeocin™
   9761..9886    +  CDS            ble (fragment): BLE_KLEPN - Experimental evidence at protein level: Swiss-Prot protein existence level 1. Binding protein with a strong affinity to the bleomycin family of antibiotics. Binds to CL990; an antimitotic-antibiotic compound. From Klebsiella pneumoniae.
   9881..10002   +  polyA_signal   SV40 poly(A) signal: SV40 polyadenylation signal
  10073..10095   -  protein_bind   lac operator (fragment): The lac repressor binds to the lac operator to inhibit transcription in E. coli. This inhibition can be relieved by adding lactose or isopropyl-β-D-thiogalactopyranoside (IPTG). lac repressor encoded by lacI
  10099..10129   -  promoter       lac promoter: promoter for the E. coli lac operon
  10144..10165   -  protein_bind   CAP binding site: CAP binding activates transcription in the presence of cAMP. E. coli catabolite activator protein
  10178..10270   -  CDS            lacI (fragment): lac repressor; lacI; The lac repressor binds to the lac operator to inhibit transcription in E. coli. This inhibition can be relieved by adding lactose or isopropyl-β-D-thiogalactopyranoside (IPTG).
  10453..11041   -  rep_origin     ori: high-copy-number ColE1/pMB1/pBR322/pUC origin of replication
  11212..12072   -  CDS            AmpR: β-lactamase; bla; confers resistance to ampicillin, carbenicillin, and related antibiotics
  12073..12177   -  promoter       AmpR promoter: bla
  12236..12288   -  misc_feature   bom (fragment): basis of mobility region from pBR322
  12443..12822   +  enhancer       CMV enhancer: human cytomegalovirus immediate early enhancer
  12823..199     +  promoter       CMV promoter (across the origin): human cytomegalovirus (CMV) immediate early promoter
