[The description below was written by a language model from this plasmid's Addgene catalogue record and pLannotate feature annotations shown in this document.]
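Description:
pLenti-Blast-sgSIK1-D is a lentiviral all-in-one CRISPR/Cas9 plasmid built on the pLentiCRISPR v2-Blast backbone, designed to knock out mouse Sik1 (salt-inducible kinase 1). It is propagated in E. coli as a high-copy plasmid through a ColE1/pUC-type origin with ampicillin selection (AmpR), and the record lists a recombination-tolerant strain, as is usual for LTR-containing vectors. An f1 origin is also present. Outside the viral cassette, the backbone carries an SV40/EM7-driven BleoR (Zeocin resistance) unit with an SV40 poly(A) signal.

The transfer cassette is transcribed in packaging cells from a CMV enhancer/promoter fused to a truncated HIV-1 5' LTR. It contains the Ψ packaging signal, a gag fragment, the RRE for Rev-dependent nuclear export, and the cPPT/CTS. It ends in a self-inactivating ΔU3 3' LTR, followed by a bGH poly(A) signal. Within this frame, a human U6 (RNA polymerase III) promoter drives the Sik1-targeting spacer joined to the S. pyogenes gRNA scaffold. An EF-1α core promoter drives S. pyogenes Cas9, and the blasticidin S deaminase gene (BSD) lies downstream of it. The short gap between Cas9 and BSD is not annotated, so the table does not show how the two are linked. A WPRE after BSD enhances transcript expression.

After packaging and transduction, the integrated provirus supplies both guide and nuclease, and blasticidin selects the transduced mammalian cells. The associated publication concerns the roles of SIK1 and SIK3 in LKB1-mediated tumour suppression in non-small-cell lung cancer, which fits use of this construct for Sik1 disruption in mouse cells. The "-D" suffix is not explained in the record.
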