Addgene plasmid #138680: pLenti-Blast-sgSIK1-D
Purpose: Expresses a mouse SIK1-targeting sgRNA and Cas9
Depositing lab: Reuben Shaw. Depositing organization: Salk Institute for Biological Studies. Publication: The AMPK-Related Kinases SIK1 and SIK3 Mediate Key Tumor-Suppressive Effects of LKB1 in NSCLC. Hollstein PE, Eichner LJ, Brun SN, Kamireddy A, Svensson RU, Vera LI, Ross DS, Rymoff TJ, Hutchins A, Galvez HM, Williams AE, Shokhirev MN, Screaton RA, Berdeaux R, Shaw RJ. Cancer Discov. 2019 Nov;9(11):1606-1627. doi: 10.1158/2159-8290.CD-18-1261. Epub 2019 Jul 26. PubMed 31350328.
Backbone
  Vector backbone: pLentiCRISPR v2-Blast
  Vector type: Lentiviral
Growth in bacteria
  Bacterial resistance: Ampicillin, 100 μg/mL
  Growth temperature: 37°C
  Growth strain: NEB Stable
  Copy number: High Copy
Gene/Insert
  Gene/Insert name: sgSIK1 mouse
  gRNA/shRNA sequence: GATCATGTCGGAGTTCAGTG
  Species: M. musculus (mouse)
  Entrez Gene: Sik1 (a.k.a. Hrt-20, Msk, Sik, Sik-1, Snf1lk)
  Promoter: hU6
  Cloning method: Restriction Enzyme; 5′ cloning site unknown (unknown if destroyed)
Terms and licenses: Academic/Nonprofit Terms; Industry Terms: Not Available to Industry
How to cite: pLenti-Blast-sgSIK1-D was a gift from Reuben Shaw (Addgene plasmid # 138680 ; http://n2t.net/addgene:138680 ; RRID:Addgene_138680)
