>Addgene plasmid #138680 | pLenti-Blast-sgSIK1-D | depositor partial sequence | sequence record 268004 | hU6 FWD Sequence
CCGGTATTCGATTTCTTGGCTTTATATATCTTGTGGAAGGACGAAACACCGATCATGTCGGAGTTCAGTG
GTTTTAGAGCTAGAAATAGCAAGTTAAAATAAGGCTAGTCCGTTATCAACTTGAAAAAGTGGCACCGAGT
CGGTGCTTTTTTGAATTCGCTAGCTAGGTCTTGAAAGGAGTGGGAATTGGCTCCGGTGCCCGTCAGTGGG
CAGAGCGCACATCGCCCACAGTCCCCGAGAAGTTGGGGGGAGGGGTCGGCAATTGATCCGGTGCCTAGAG
AAGGTGGCGCGGGGTAAACTGGGAAAGTGATGTCGTGTACTGGCTCCGCCTTTTTCCCGAGGGTGGGGGA
GAACCGTATATAAGTGCAGTAGTCGCCGTGAACGTTCTTTTTCGCAACGGGTTTGCCGCCAGAACACAGG
ACCGGTTCTAGAGCGCTGCCACCATGGACAAGAAGTACAGCATCGGCCTGGACATCGGCACCAACTCTGT
GGGCTGGGCCGTGATCACCGACGAGTACAAGGTGCCCAGCAAGAAATTCAAGGTGCTGGGCAACACCGAC
CGGCACAGCATCAAGAAGAACCTGATCGGAGCCCTGCTGTTCGACAGCGGCGAAACAGCCGAGGCCACCC
GGCTGAAGAGAACCGCCAGAAGAAGATACACCAGACGGAAGAACCGGATCTGCTATCTGCAAGAGATCTT
CAGCAACGAGATGGCCAAGGTGGACGACAGCTTCTTCCACAGACTGGAAGAGTCCTTCCTGGTGGAAGAG
GATAAGAAGCACGAGCGGCACCCCATCTTCGGCAACATCGTGGACGAGGTGGCCTACCACGAGAAGTACC
CCACCATCTACCACCTGAGAAAGAAACTGGTGGACAGCACCGACAAGCCGACCTGCGGCTGATCTATCTG
GCCCTGGCCCACATGATCAAGTTCCGGGGCCACTTCCTGATCGAGGGCGACCTGAACCCCGACAACAGCG
ACGTGACAGCTGTTCATCCAGCTGGTGCAGACCTACAACCAGCTGTTCGAGGAAACCCCATCACGCCAGC
GCGTGACGCCAAGCATCCTGTCTGCAGACTGAGCAGAGCAGACGCTGAAATCTGATCGCCCAGCTGCCGC
GAGAAGAAGATGNCTGTTTCGAAACTGATGCCTGACTGGGNTGACCCCAACTCAGAGCACTCGACTGCGA
GGATGCAANNNACTGACAGGAACTTACGACGACGACTGNNCACCTGTCTNNCCAGAATTCGGCGAACACA
ATATAGCGTG
